Addgene plasmid #197200: pAAV-CAG-emiRFP670
Purpose: Expresses the protein of emiRFP670 in mammalian cells
Depositing lab: Kiryl Piatkevich. Publication: Quantitative assessment of near-infrared fluorescent proteins. Zhang H, Papadaki S, Sun X, Wang X, Drobizhev M, Yao L, Rehbock M, Koster RW, Wu L, Namikawa K, Piatkevich KD. Nat Methods. 2023 Sep 4. doi: 10.1038/s41592-023-01975-z. PubMed 37666982.
Backbone
  Vector backbone: pAAV-CAG-WPRE
  Vector type: AAV
Growth in bacteria
  Bacterial resistance: Ampicillin, 100 μg/mL
  Growth temperature: 37°C
  Growth strain: NEB Stable
  Copy number: High Copy
Gene/Insert
  Gene/Insert name: emiRFP670
  Species: M. musculus (mouse)
  Cloning method: Gibson Cloning
Terms and licenses: Academic/Nonprofit Terms; Industry Terms: Not Available to Industry
Depositor comments: Please visit https://www.researchsquare.com/article/rs-797586/v1 for preprint.
How to cite: pAAV-CAG-emiRFP670 was a gift from Kiryl Piatkevich (Addgene plasmid # 197200 ; http://n2t.net/addgene:197200 ; RRID:Addgene_197200) For viral preps, please replace (Addgene plasmid # 197200) in the above sentence with: (Addgene viral prep # 197200-AAV1)
