[The description below was written by a language model from this plasmid's Addgene catalogue record and pLannotate feature annotations shown in this document.]
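Description:
pAAV-CAG-emiRFP670 is an adeno-associated virus transfer plasmid built on the pAAV-CAG-WPRE backbone for constitutive expression of the near-infrared fluorescent protein emiRFP670 in mammalian cells. In bacteria it is maintained as a high-copy plasmid through a ColE1/pUC-type origin and selected with ampicillin via the β-lactamase gene and its native promoter. An f1 phage origin is also present. The recombination-reduced growth strain listed in the record fits the presence of the repeat-rich AAV2 inverted terminal repeats, which can be unstable in standard hosts.

The two AAV2 ITRs flank the expression cassette and supply the cis signals needed for replication and packaging of the intervening DNA into AAV particles when rep, cap and helper functions are provided in trans. Between them lies the CAG promoter, annotated as a CMV immediate-early enhancer fragment, the chicken β-actin promoter and a chimeric β-actin/rabbit β-globin intron. The short "HBB" hit is most likely the globin-derived end of this intron region rather than a separate coding element. CAG drives the emiRFP670 open reading frame, followed by a WPRE to increase transcript stability and expression and an SV40 polyadenylation signal. The small lacI, lacZα and large T antigen fragments appear to be backbone remnants.

The feature annotation describes emiRFP670 as a bacterial phytochrome-derived protein from Rhodopseudomonas palustris that needs biliverdin as a chromophore, so the catalogue's "mouse" species entry does not match the origin of the coding sequence. The construct was deposited alongside a comparative study of near-infrared fluorescent proteins. It can be used by direct transfection or as packaged AAV for near-infrared labelling of cells.
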