Features (pLannotate 1.2.2; 18 found; start..end, strand, type, name):
     31..279     +  enhancer       CMV enhancer (fragment): human cytomegalovirus immediate early enhancer
    281..558     +  promoter       chicken β-actin promoter: No description available
    559..694     +  intron         hybrid intron (fragment): hybrid between chicken β-actin (CBA) and minute virus of mice (MMV) introns (Gray et al., 2011)
    783..913     +  intron         chimeric intron (fragment): chimera between introns from chicken β-actin and rabbit β-globin
    911..973     +  CDS            HBB (fragment): HBB_LEPEU - Experimental evidence at protein level: Swiss-Prot protein existence level 1. Involved in oxygen transport from the lung to the various peripheral tissues. From Lepus europaeus (European hare).
    985..1914    +  CDS            emiRFP670: emiRFP670 is a basic (constitutively fluorescent) near ir fluorescent protein published in 2020, derived from Rhodopseudomonas palustris. It has low acid sensitivity. It requires the cofactor biliverdin for fluorescence.
   1918..1942    +  misc_feature   MCS (fragment): pBluescript multiple cloning site
   1942..2530    +  misc_feature   WPRE: woodchuck hepatitis virus posttranscriptional regulatory element
   2573..2694    -  polyA_signal   SV40 poly(A) signal: SV40 polyadenylation signal
   2717..2785    -  CDS            large T antigen (fragment): large T antigen from SV40 (simian virus 40)
   2856..2989    +  repeat_region  AAV2 ITR: inverted terminal repeat of adeno-associated virus serotype 2 inverted
   2983..3039    -  CDS            lacI (fragment): lac repressor; lacI; The lac repressor binds to the lac operator to inhibit transcription in E. coli. This inhibition can be relieved by adding lactose or isopropyl-β-D-thiogalactopyranoside (IPTG).
   3222..3810    -  rep_origin     ori: high-copy-number ColE1/pMB1/pBR322/pUC origin of replication
   3981..4841    -  CDS            AmpR: β-lactamase; bla; confers resistance to ampicillin, carbenicillin, and related antibiotics
   4842..4946    -  promoter       AmpR promoter: bla
   4999..5427    -  rep_origin     f1 ori (sequence partly withheld): f1 bacteriophage origin of replication; arrow indicates direction of (+) strand synthesis
   5432..5501    -  CDS            lacZα (fragment): LacZα fragment of β-galactosidase; lacZ fragment
   5496..5628    -  repeat_region  AAV2 ITR (fragment): inverted terminal repeat of adeno-associated virus serotype 2 inverted
>Addgene plasmid #197200 | pAAV-CAG-emiRFP670 | addgene full sequence | sequence record 387456 | Addgene Partial NGS Result
TATCTACGTAGCCATGCTCTAGGAAGAGTACCATTGACGTCAATAATGACGTATGTTCCCATAGTAACGC
CAATAGGGACTTTCCATTGACGTCAATGGGTGGAGTATTTACGGTAAACTGCCCACTTGGCAGTACATCA
AGTGTATCATATGCCAAGTACGCCCCCTATTGACGTCAATGACGGTAAATGGCCCGCCTGGCATTATGCC
CAGTACATGACCTTATGGGACTTTCCTACTTGGCAGTACATCTACGTATTAGTCATCGCTATTACCATGG
TCGAGGTGAGCCCCACGTTCTGCTTCACTCTCCCCATCTCCCCCCCCTCCCCACCCCCAATTTTGTATTT
ATTTATTTTTTAATTATTTTGTGCAGCGATGGGGGCGGGGGGGGGGGGGGGGCGCGCGCCAGGCGGGGCG
GGGCGGGGCGAGGGGCGGGGCGGGGCGAGGCGGAGAGGTGCGGCGGCAGCCAATCAGAGCGGCGCGCTCC
GAAAGTTTCCTTTTATGGCGAGGCGGCGGCGGCGGCGGCCCTATAAAAAGCGAAGCGCGCGGCGGGCGGG
AGTCGCTGCGCGCTGCCTTCGCCCCGTGCCCCGCTCCGCCGCCGCCTCGCGCCGCCCGCCCCGGCTCTGA
CTGACCGCGTTACTCCCACAGGTGAGCGGGCGGGACGGCCCTTCTCCTCCGGGCTGTAATTAGCGCTTGG
TTTAATGACGGCTTGTTTCTTTTCTGTGGCTGCGTGAAAGCCTTGAGGGGCTCCGGGAGGGCCCTTTGTG
CGGGGGGAGCGGCTCGGGGCTGTCCGCGGGGGGACGGCTGCCTTCGGGGGGGACGGGGCAGGGCGGGGTT
CGGCTTCTGGCGTGTGACCGGCGGCTCTAGAGCCTCTGCTAACCATGTTCATGCCTTCTTCTTTTTCCTA
CAGCTCCTGGGCAACGTGCTGGTTATTGTGCTGTCTCATCATTTTGGCAAAGAATTGGATCCGGTACCGC
CACCATGGCCGAGGGCAGCGTGGCCAGACAGCCCGACCTGCTGACCTGCGAACATGAAGAGATCCACCTC
GCCGGCTCGATCCAGCCGCATGGCGCGCTTCTGGTCGTCAGCGAACATGATCATCGCGTCATCCAGGCCA
GCGCCAACGCCGCGGAATTTCTGAATCTCGGAAGCGTACTCGGCGTTCCGCTCGCCGAGATCGACGGCGA
TCTGTTGATCAAGATCCTGCCGCATCTCGATCCCACCGCCGAAGGCATGCCGGTCGCGGTGCGCTGCCGG
ATCGGCAATCCCTCTACGGAGTACTGCGGTCTGATGCATCGGCCTCCGGAAGGCGGGCTGATCATCGAAC
TCGAACGTGCCGGCCCGTCGATCGATCTGTCAGGCACGCTGGCGCCGGCGCTGGAGCGGATCCGCACGGC
GGGTTCACTGCGCGCGCTGTGCGATGACACCGTGCTGCTGTTTCAGCAGTGCACCGGCTACGACCGGGTG
ATGGTGTATCGTTTCGATGAGCAAGGCCACGGCCTGGTATTCTCCGAGTGCCATGTGCCTGGGCTCGAAT
CCTATTTCGGCAACCGCTATCCGTCGTCGACTGTCCCGCAGATGGCGCGGCAGCTGTACGTGCGGCAGCG
CGTCCGCGTGCTGGTCGACGTCACCTATCAGCCGGTGCCGCTGGAGCCGCGGCTGTCGCCGCTGACCGGG
CGCGATCTCGACATGTCGGGCTGCTTCCTGCGCTCGATGTCGCCGTGCCATCTGCAGTTCCTGAAGGACA
TGGGCGTGCGCGCCACCCTGGCGGTGTCGCTGGTGGTCGGCGGCAAGCTGTGGGGCCTGGTTGTCTGTCA
CCATTATCTGCCGCGCTTCATCCGTTTCGAGCTGCGGGCGATCTGCAAACGGCTCGCCGAAAGGATCGCG
ACGCGGATCACCGCGCTTGAGAGCTAAGAATTCGATATCAAGCTTATCGATAATCAACCTCTGGATTACA
AAATTTGTGAAAGATTGACTGGTATTCTTAACTATGTTGCTCCTTTTACGCTATGTGGATACGCTGCTTT
AATGCCTTTGTATCATGCTATTGCTTCCCGTATGGCTTTCATTTTCTCCTCCTTGTATAAATCCTGGTTG
CTGTCTCTTTATGAGGAGTTGTGGCCCGTTGTCAGGCAACGTGGCGTGGTGTGCACTGTGTTTGCTGACG
CAACCCCCACTGGTTGGGGCATTGCCACCACCTGTCAGCTCCTTTCCGGGACTTTCGCTTTCCCCCTCCC
TATTGCCACGGCGGAACTCATCGCCGCCTGCCTTGCCCGCTGCTGGACAGGGGCTCGGCTGTTGGGCACT
GACAATTCCGTGGTGTTGTCGGGGAAATCATCGTCCTTTCCTTGGCTGCTCGCCTGTGTTGCCACCTGGA
TTCTGCGCGGGACGTCCTTCTGCTACGTCCCTTCGGCCCTCAATCCAGCGGACCTTCCTTCCCGCGGCCT
GCTGCCGGCTCTGCGGCCTCTTCCGCGTCTTCGCCTTCGCCCTCAGACGAGTCGGATCTCCCTTTGGGCC
GCCTCCCCGCATCGATACCGTCGACCCGGGCGGCCGCTTCGAGCAGACATGATAAGATACATTGATGAGT
TTGGACAAACCACAACTAGAATGCAGTGAAAAAAATGCTTTATTTGTGAAATTTGTGATGCTATTGCTTT
ATTTGTAACCATTATAAGCTGCAATAAACAAGTTAACAACAACAATTGCATTCATTTTATGTTTCAGGTT
CAGGGGGAGATGTGGGAGGTTTTTTAAAGCAAGTAAAACCTCTACAAATGTGGTAAAATCGATAAGGATC
TTCCTAGAGCATGGCTACGTAGATAAGTAGCATGGCGGGTTAATCATTAACTACAAGGAACCCCTAGTGA
TGGAGTTGGCCACTCCCTCTCTGCGCGCTCGCTCGCTCACTGAGGCCGGGCGACCAAAGGTCGCCCGACG
CCCGGGCTTTGCCCGGGCGGCCTCAGTGAGCGAGCGAGCGCGCAGCTGCATTAATGAATCGGCCAACGCG
CGGGGAGAGGCGGTTTGCGTATTGGGCGCTCTTCCGCTTCCTCGCTCACTGACTCGCTGCGCTCGGTCGT
TCGGCTGCGGCGAGCGGTATCAGCTCACTCAAAGGCGGTAATACGGTTATCCACAGAATCAGGGGATAAC
GCAGGAAAGAACATGTGAGCAAAAGGCCAGCAAAAGGCCAGGAACCGTAAAAAGGCCGCGTTGCTGGCGT
TTTTCCATAGGCTCCGCCCCCCTGACGAGCATCACAAAAATCGACGCTCAAGTCAGAGGTGGCGAAACCC
GACAGGACTATAAAGATACCAGGCGTTTCCCCCTGGAAGCTCCCTCGTGCGCTCTCCTGTTCCGACCCTG
CCGCTTACCGGATACCTGTCCGCCTTTCTCCCTTCGGGAAGCGTGGCGCTTTCTCATAGCTCACGCTGTA
GGTATCTCAGTTCGGTGTAGGTCGTTCGCTCCAAGCTGGGCTGTGTGCACGAACCCCCCGTTCAGCCCGA
CCGCTGCGCCTTATCCGGTAACTATCGTCTTGAGTCCAACCCGGTAAGACACGACTTATCGCCACTGGCA
GCAGCCACTGGTAACAGGATTAGCAGAGCGAGGTATGTAGGCGGTGCTACAGAGTTCTTGAAGTGGTGGC
CTAACTACGGCTACACTAGAAGAACAGTATTTGGTATCTGCGCTCTGCTGAAGCCAGTTACCTTCGGAAA
AAGAGTTGGTAGCTCTTGATCCGGCAAACAAACCACCGCTGGTAGCGGTGGTTTTTTTGTTTGCAAGCAG
CAGATTACGCGCAGAAAAAAAGGATCTCAAGAAGATCCTTTGATCTTTTCTACGGGGTCTGACGCTCAGT
GGAACGAAAACTCACGTTAAGGGATTTTGGTCATGAGATTATCAAAAAGGATCTTCACCTAGATCCTTTT
AAATTAAAAATGAAGTTTTAAATCAATCTAAAGTATATATGAGTAAACTTGGTCTGACAGTTACCAATGC
TTAATCAGTGAGGCACCTATCTCAGCGATCTGTCTATTTCGTTCATCCATAGTTGCCTGACTCCCCGTCG
TGTAGATAACTACGATACGGGAGGGCTTACCATCTGGCCCCAGTGCTGCAATGATACCGCGAGACCCACG
CTCACCGGCTCCAGATTTATCAGCAATAAACCAGCCAGCCGGAAGGGCCGAGCGCAGAAGTGGTCCTGCA
ACTTTATCCGCCTCCATCCAGTCTATTAATTGTTGCCGGGAAGCTAGAGTAAGTAGTTCGCCAGTTAATA
GTTTGCGCAACGTTGTTGCCATTGCTACAGGCATCGTGGTGTCACGCTCGTCGTTTGGTATGGCTTCATT
CAGCTCCGGTTCCCAACGATCAAGGCGAGTTACATGATCCCCCATGTTGTGCAAAAAAGCGGTTAGCTCC
TTCGGTCCTCCGATCGTTGTCAGAAGTAAGTTGGCCGCAGTGTTATCACTCATGGTTATGGCAGCACTGC
ATAATTCTCTTACTGTCATGCCATCCGTAAGATGCTTTTCTGTGACTGGTGAGTACTCAACCAAGTCATT
CTGAGAATAGTGTATGCGGCGACCGAGTTGCTCTTGCCCGGCGTCAATACGGGATAATACCGCGCCACAT
AGCAGAACTTTAAAAGTGCTCATCATTGGAAAACGTTCTTCGGGGCGAAAACTCTCAAGGATCTTACCGC
TGTTGAGATCCAGTTCGATGTAACCCACTCGTGCACCCAACTGATCTTCAGCATCTTTTACTTTCACCAG
CGTTTCTGGGTGAGCAAAAACAGGAAGGCAAAATGCCGCAAAAAAGGGAATAAGGGCGACACGGAAATGT
TGAATACTCATACTCTTCCTTTTTCAATATTATTGAAGCATTTATCAGGGTTATTGTCTCATGAGCGGAT
ACATATTTGAATGTATTTAGAAAAATAAACAAATAGGGGTTCCGCGCACATTTCCCCGAAAAGTGCCACC
TAAATTGTAAGCGTTAATATTTTGTTAAAATTCGCGTTAAATTTTTGTTAAATCAGCTCATTTTTTAACC
AATAGGCCGAAATCGGCAAAATCCCTTATAAATCAAAAGAATAGACCGAGATAGGGT
[37 nt withheld, positions 5098-5134]
AAAGAACGTGGACTCCAACGTCAAAGG
[49 nt withheld, positions 5162-5210]
T
[91 nt withheld, positions 5212-5302]
G
[124 nt withheld, positions 5304-5427]
CCCATTCGCCATTCAGGCTGCGCAACTGTTGGGAAGGGCGATCGGTGCGGGCCTCTTCGCTATTACGCCA
GCTGCGCGCTCGCTCGCTCACTGAGGCCGCCCGGGCAAAGCCCGGGCGTCGGGCGACCTTTGGTCGCCCG
GCCTCAGTGAGCGAGCGAGCGCGCAGAGAGGGAGTGGCCAACTCCATCACTAGGGGTTCCTTGTAGTTAA
TGATTAACCCGCCATGCTACT
