>Addgene plasmid #197200 | pAAV-CAG-emiRFP670 | depositor partial sequence | sequence record 383311 | pAAV-CAG-emiRFP670 sequence 3119 bps
CAGTACCATGACGTCAGGCGGCCATCGTGGTACGCCGATCCGTGCCGGTCGCTGATTATTATGCAGCTGC
CCGCTCGCTCGCTCACTGAGCCGCCGGGCAAAGCCCGGGCGTCGGGCGACTTTGTTCGCCCGCCCTCAGT
GACCGACCGAACCGCCCCAGAGAGGAGTGCACTCATCACTAGGGTCTGTAGTAATGATTAACCCGCCATG
CTACTATCTACGTAGCCATGCTCTAGGAAGAGTACCATTGACGTCAATAATGACGTATGTTCCCATAGTA
ACGCCAATAGGGACTTTCCATTGACGTCAATGGGTGGAGTATTTACGGTAAACTGCCCACTTGGCAGTAC
ATCAAGTGTATCATATGCCAAGTACGCCCCCTATTGACGTCAATGACGGTAAATGGCCCGCCTGGCATTA
TGCCCAGTACATGACCTTATGGGACTTTCCTACTTGGCAGTACATCTACGTATTAGTCATCGCTATTACC
ATGGTCGAGGTGAGCCCCACGTTCTGCTTCACTCTCCCCATCTCCCCCCCCTCCCCACCCCCAATTTTGT
ATTTATTTATTTTTTAATTATTTTGTGCAGCGATGGGGGCGGGGGGGGGGGGGGGGCGCGCGCCAGGCGG
GGCGGGGCGGGGCGAGGGGCGGGGCGGGGCGAGGCGGAGAGGTGCGGCGGCAGCCAATCAGAGCGGCGCG
CTCCGAAAGTTTCCTTTTATGGCGAGGCGGCGGCGGCGGCGGCCCTATAAAAAGCGAAGCGCGCGGCGGG
CGGGAGTCGCTGCGCGCTGCCTTCGCCCCGTGCCCCGCTCCGCCGCCGCCTCGCGCCGCCCGCCCCGGCT
CTGACTGACCGCGTTACTCCCACAGGTGAGCGGGCGGGACGGCCCTTCTCCTCCGGGCTGTAATTAGCGC
TTGGTTTAATGACGGCTTGTTTCTTTTCTGTGGCTGCGTGAAAGCCTTGAGGGGCTCCGGGAGGGCCCTT
TGTGCGGGGGGAGCGGCTCGGGGCTGTCCGCGGGGGGACGGCTGCCTTCGGGGGGGACGGGGCAGGGCGG
GGTTCGGCTTCTGGCGTGTGACCGGCGGCTCTAGAGCCTCTGCTAACCATGTTCATGCCTTCTTCTTTTT
CCTACAGCTCCTGGGCAACGTGCTGGTTATTGTGCTGTCTCATCATTTTGGCAAAGAATTGGATCCGGTA
CCGCCACCATGGCCGAGGGCAGCGTGGCCAGACAGCCCGACCTGCTGACCTGCGAACATGAAGAGATCCA
CCTCGCCGGCTCGATCCAGCCGCATGGCGCGCTTCTGGTCGTCAGCGAACATGATCATCGCGTCATCCAG
GCCAGCGCCAACGCCGCGGAATTTCTGAATCTCGGAAGCGTACTCGGCGTTCCGCTCGCCGAGATCGACG
GCGATCTGTTGATCAAGATCCTGCCGCATCTCGATCCCACCGCCGAAGGCATGCCGGTCGCGGTGCGCTG
CCGGATCGGCAATCCCTCTACGGAGTACTGCGGTCTGATGCATCGGCCTCCGGAAGGCGGGCTGATCATC
GAACTCGAACGTGCCGGCCCGTCGATCGATCTGTCAGGCACGCTGGCGCCGGCGCTGGAGCGGATCCGCA
CGGCGGGTTCACTGCGCGCGCTGTGCGATGACACCGTGCTGCTGTTTCAGCAGTGCACCGGCTACGACCG
GGTGATGGTGTATCGTTTCGATGAGCAAGGCCACGGCCTGGTATTCTCCGAGTGCCATGTGCCTGGGCTC
GAATCCTATTTCGGCAACCGCTATCCGTCGTCGACTGTCCCGCAGATGGCGCGGCAGCTGTACGTGCGGC
AGCGCGTCCGCGTGCTGGTCGACGTCACCTATCAGCCGGTGCCGCTGGAGCCGCGGCTGTCGCCGCTGAC
CGGGCGCGATCTCGACATGTCGGGCTGCTTCCTGCGCTCGATGTCGCCGTGCCATCTGCAGTTCCTGAAG
GACATGGGCGTGCGCGCCACCCTGGCGGTGTCGCTGGTGGTCGGCGGCAAGCTGTGGGGCCTGGTTGTCT
GTCACCATTATCTGCCGCGCTTCATCCGTTTCGAGCTGCGGGCGATCTGCAAACGGCTCGCCGAAAGGAT
CGCGACGCGGATCACCGCGCTTGAGAGCTAAGAATTCGATATCAAGCTTATCGATAATCAACCTCTGGAT
TACAAAATTTGTGAAAGATTGACTGGTATTCTTAACTATGTTGCTCCTTTTACGCTATGTGGATACGCTG
CTTTAATGCCTTTGTATCATGCTATTGCTTCCCGTATGGCTTTCATTTTCTCCTCCTTGTATAAATCCTG
GTTGCTGTCTCTTTATGAGGAGTTGTGGCCCGTTGTCAGGCAACGTGGCGTGGTGTGCACTGTGTTTGCT
GACGCAACCCCCACTGGTTGGGGCATTGCCACCACCTGTCAGCTCCTTTCCGGGACTTTCGCTTTCCCCC
TCCCTATTGCCACGGCGGAACTCATCGCCGCCTGCCTTGCCCGCTGCTGGACAGGGGCTCGGCTGTTGGG
CACTGACAATTCCGTGGTGTTGTCGGGGAAATCATCGTCCTTTCCTTGGCTGCTCGCCTGTGTTGCCACC
TGGATTCTGCGCGGGACGTCCTTCTGCTACGTCCCTTCGGCCCTCAATCCAGCGGACCTTCCTTCCCGCG
GCCTGCTGCCGGCTCTGCGGCCTCTTCCGCGTCTTCGCCTTCGCCCTCAGACGAGTCGGATCTCCCTTTG
GGCCGCCTCCCCGCATCGATACCGTCGACCCGGGCGGCCGCTTCGAGCAGACATGATAAGATACATTGAT
GAGTTTGGACAAACCACAACTAGAATGCAGTGAAAAAAATGCTTTATTTGTGAAATTTGTGATGCTATTG
CTTTATTTGTAACCATTATAAGCTGCAATAAACAAGTTAACAACAACAATTGCATTCATTTTATGTTTCA
GGTTCAGGGGGAGATGTGGGAGGTTTTTTAAAGCAAGTAAAACCTCTACAAATGTGGTAAAATCGATAAG
GATCTCCCCTAGAGCATGGCTACGTAGATAAGTAGCATGGCGGGTTAATCATTAACTACAAGGAACCCCT
AGTGATGGAGTTGGCATCCTCTCTTTTGGGCGGGTCTCC
